>Addgene plasmid #54353 | LIIalpha R 4-5 | depositor full sequence | sequence record 84573 | Full Sequence
GAAAACTCACGTTAAGGGATTTTGGTCATGAGATTATCAAAAAGGATCTTCACCTAGATCATCGGAAGAA
CGGCAACTAAGCTGCCGGGTTTGAAACACGGATGATCTCGCGGAGGGTAGCATGTTGATTGTAACGATGA
CAGAGCGTTGCTGCCTGTGATCAATTCGGGCACGAACCCAGTGGACATAAGCCTGTTCGGTTCGTAAGCT
GTAATGCAAGTAGCGTATGCGCTCACGCAACTGGTCCAGAACCTTGACCGAACGCAGCGGTGGTAACGGC
GCAGTGGCGGTTTTCATGGCTTGTTATGACTGTTTTTTTGGGGTACAGTCTATGCCTCGGGCATCCAAGC
AGCAAGCGCGTTACGCCGTGGGTCGATGTTTGATGTTATGGAGCAGCAACGATGTTACGCAGCAGGGCAG
TCGCCCTAAAACAAAGTTAAACATCATGGGGGAAGCGGTGATCGCCGAAGTATCGACTCAACTATCAGAG
GTAGTTGGCGTCATCGAGCGCCATCTCGAACCGACGTTGCTGGCCGTACATTTGTACGGCTCCGCAGTGG
ATGGCGGCCTGAAGCCACACAGTGATATTGATTTGCTGGTTACGGTGACCGTAAGGCTTGATGAAACAAC
GCGGCGAGCTTTGATCAACGACCTTTTGGAAACTTCGGCTTCCCCTGGAGAGAGCGAGATTCTCCGCGCT
GTAGAAGTCACCATTGTTGTGCACGACGACATCATTCCGTGGCGTTATCCAGCTAAGCGCGAACTGCAAT
TTGGAGAATGGCAGCGCAATGACATTCTTGCAGGTATCTTCGAGCCAGCCACGATCGACATTGATCTGGC
TATCTTGCTGACAAAAGCAAGAGAACATAGCGTTGCCTTGGTAGGTCCAGCGGCGGAGGAACTCTTTGAT
CCGGTTCCTGAACAGGATCTATTTGAGGCGCTAAATGAAACCTTAACGCTATGGAACTCGCCGCCCGACT
GGGCTGGCGATGAGCGAAATGTAGTGCTTACGTTGTCCCGCATTTGGTACAGCGCAGTAACCGGCAAAAT
CGCGCCGAAGGATGTCGCTGCCGACTGGGCAATGGAGCGCCTGCCGGCCCAGTATCAGCCCGTCATACTT
GAAGCTAGACAGGCTTATCTTGGACAAGAAGAAGATCGCTTGGCCTCGCGCGCAGATCAGTTGGAAGAAT
TTGTCCACTACGTGAAAGGCGAGATCACCAAGGTAGTCGGCAAATAATGTCTAGCTAGAAATTCGTTCAA
GCCGACGCCGCTTCGCGGCGCGGCTTAACTCAAGCGTTAGATGCACTAAGCACATAATTGCTCACAGCCA
AACTATCAGGTCAAGTCTGCTTTTATTATTTTTAAGCGTGCATAATAAGCCCTACACAAATTGGGAGATA
TATCATGCATGACCAAAATCCCTTAACGTGAGTTTTCGTTCCACTGAGCGTCAGACCCCGTAGAAAAGAT
CAAAGGATCTTCTGCCATTTTTGGGGTGAGGCCGTTCGCGGCCGAGGGGCGCAGCCCCTGGGGGGATGGG
AGCTCGGTGCCTTGATGTGGGCGCCGGCGGTCGAGTGGCGACGGCGCGGCTTGTCCGCGCCCTGGTAGAT
TGCCTGGCCGTAGGCCAGCCATTTTTGAGCGGCCAGCGGCCGCGATAGGCCGACGCGAAGCGGCGGGGCG
TAGGGAGCGCAGCGACCGAAGGGTAGGCGCTTTTTGCAGCTCTTCGGCTGTGCGCTGGCCAGACAGTTAT
GCACAGGCCAGGCGGGTTTTAAGAGTTTTAATAAGTTTTAAAGAGTTTTAGGCGGAAAAATCGCCTTTTT
TCTCTTTTATATCAGTCACTTACATGTGTGACCGGTTCCCAATGTACGGCTTTGGGTTCCCAATGTACGG
GTTCCGGTTCCCAATGTACGGCTTTGGGTTCCCAATGTACGTGCTATCCACAGGAAAGAAGCTTTTTCGA
CCTTTTTCCCCTGCTAGGGCAATTTGCCCTAGCATCTGCTCCGTACATTAGGAACCGGCGGATGCTTCGC
CCTCGATCAGGTTGCGGTAGCGCATGACTAGGATCGGGCCAGCCTGCCCCGCCTCCTCCTTCAAATCGTA
CTCCGGCAGGTCATTTGACCCGATCAGCTTGCGCACGGTGAAACAGAACTTCTTGAACTCTCCGGCGCTG
CCACTGCGTTCGTAGATCGTCTTGAACAACCATCTGGCTTCTGCCTTGCCTGCGGCGCGGCGTGCCAGGC
GGTAGAGAAAACGGCCGATGCCGGGATCGATCAAAAAGTAATCGGGGTGAACCGTCAGCACGTCCGGGTT
CTTGCCTTCTGTGATCTCGCGGTACATCCAATCAGCTAGCTCGATCTCGATGTACTCCGGCCGCCCGGTT
TCGCTCTTTACGATCTTGTAGCGGCTAATCAAGGCTTCACCCTCGGATACCGTCACCAGGCGGCCGTTCT
TGGCCTTCTTCGTACGCTGCATGGCAACGTGCGTGGTGTTTAACCGAATGCAGGTTTCTACCAGGTCGTC
TTTCTGCTTTCCGCCATCGGCTCGCCGGCAGAACTTGAGTACGTCCGCAACGTGTGGACGGAACACGCGG
CCGGGCTTGTCTCCCTTCCCTTCCCGGTATCGGTTCATGGATTCGGTTAGATGGGAAACCGCCATCAGTA
CCAGGTCGTAATCCCACACACTGGCCATGCCGGCCGGCCCTGCGGAAACCTCTACGTGCCCGTCTGGAAG
CTCGTAGCGGATCACCTCGCCAGCTCGTCGGTCACGCTTCGACAGACGGAAAACGGCCACGTCCATGATG
CTGCGACTATCGCGGGTGCCCACGTCATAGAGCATCGGAACGAAAAAATCTGGTTGCTCGTCGCCCTTGG
GCGGCTTCCTAATCGACGACGCACCGGCTGCCGGCGGTTGCCGGGATTCTTTGCGGATTCGATCAGCGGC
CGCTTGCCACGATTCACCGGGGCGTGCTTCTGCCTCGATGCGTTGCCGCTGGGCGGCCTGCGCGGCCTTC
AACTTCTCCACCAGGTCATCACCCAGCGCCGCGCCGATTTGTACCGGGCCGGATGGTTTGCGACCGCTCA
CGCCGATTCCTCGGGCTTGGGGGTTCCAGTGCCATTGCAGGGCCGGCAGACAACCCAGCCGCTTACGCCT
GGCCAACCGCCCGTTCCTCCACACATGGGGCATTCCACGGCGTCGGTGCCTGGTTGTTCTTGATTTTCCA
TGCCGCCTCCTTTAGCCGCTAAAATTCATCTACTCATTTATTCATTTGCTCATTTACTCTGGTAGCTGCG
CGATGTATTCAGATAGCAGCTCGGTAATGGTCTTGCCTTGGCGTACCGCGTACATCTTCAGCTTGGTGTG
ATCCTCCGCCGGCAACTGAAAGTTGACCCGCTTCATGGCTGGCGTGTCTGCCAGGCTGGCCAACGTTGCA
GCCTTGCTGCTGCGTGCGCTCGGACGGCCGGCACTTAGCGTGTTTGTGCTTTTGCTCATTTTCTCTTTAC
CTCATTAACTCAAATGAGTTTTGATTTAATTTCAGCGGCCAGCGCCTGGACCTCGCGGGCAGCGTCGCCC
TCGGGTTCTGATTCAAGAACGGTTGTGCCGGCGGCGGCAGTGCCTGGGTAGCTCACGCGCTGCGTGATAC
GGGACTCAAGAATGGGCAGCTCGTACCCGGCCAGCGCCTCGGCAACCTCACCGCCGATGCGCGTGCCTTT
GATCGCCCGCGACACGACAAAGGCCGCTTGTAGCCTTCCATCCGTGACCTCAATGCGCTGCTTAACCAGC
TCCACCAGGTCGGCGGTGGCCCATATGTCGTAAGGGCTTGGCTGCACCGGAATCAGCACGAAGTCGGCTG
CCTTGATCGCGGACACAGCCAAGTCCGCCGCCTGGGGCGCTCCGTCGATCACTACGAAGTCGCGCCGGCC
GATGGCCTTCACGTCGCGGTCAATCGTCGGGCGGTCGATGCCGACAACGGTTAGCGGTTGATCTTCCCGC
ACGGCCGCCCAATCGCGGGCACTGCCCTGGGGATCGGAATCGACTAACAGAACATCGGCCCCGGCGAGTT
GCAGGGCGCGGGCTAGATGGGTTGCGATGGTCGTCTTGCCTGACCCGCCTTTCTGGTTAAGTACAGCGAT
AACCTTCATGCGTTCCCCTTGCGTATTTGTTTATTTACTCATCGCATCATATACGCAGCGACCGCATGAC
GCAAGCTGTTTTACTCAAATACACATCACCTTTTTAGACGGCGGCGCTCGGTTTCTTCAGCGGCCAAGCT
GGCCGGCCAGGCCGCCAGCTTGGCATCAGACAAACCGGCCAGGATTTCATGCAGCCGCACGGCTGATGGG
CTGCCTGTATCGAGTGGTGATTTTGTGCCGAGCTGCCGGTCGGGGAGCTGTTGGCTGGCTGGTGGCAGGA
TATATTGTGGTGTAAACAAATTGACGCTTAGACACTTAATAACACATTGCGGACGTTTTTAATGTACTGG
GGGTGATTACGGAAGACAATGTCGACATGAGACCAAAGCTGAACGAGAAACGTAAAATGATATAAATATC
AATATATTAAATTAGATTTTGCATAAAAAACAGACTACATAATACTGTAAAACACAACATATCCAGTCAC
TATGGCGGCCCCTCGAGGGGCCGCATTAGGCACCCCAGGCTTTACACTTTATGCTTCCGGCTCGTATAAT
GTGTGGATTTTGAGTTAGGATCCGTCGAGATTTTCAGGAGCTAAGGAAGCTAAAATGGAGAAAAAAATCA
CTGGATATACCACCGTTGATATATCCCAATGGCATCGTAAAGAACATTTTGAGGCATTTCAGTCAGTTGC
TCAATGTACCTATAACCAGACCGTTCAGCTGGATATTACGGCCTTTTTAAAGACCGTAAAGAAAAATAAG
CACAAGTTTTATCCGGCCTTTATTCACATTCTTGCCCGCCTGATGAATGCTCATCCGGAATTCCGTATGG
CAATGAAAGACGGTGAGCTGGTGATATGGGATAGTGTTCACCCTTGTTACACCGTTTTCCATGAGCAAAC
TGAAACGTTTTCATCGCTCTGGAGTGAATACCACGACGATTTCCGGCAGTTTCTACACATATATTCGCAA
GATGTGGCGTGTTACGGTGAAAACCTGGCCTATTTCCCTAAAGGGTTTATTGAGAATATGTTTTTCGTGT
CAGCCAATCCCTGGGTGAGTTTCACCAGTTTTGATTTAAACGTGGCCAATATGGACAACTTCTTCGCCCC
CGTTTTCACCATGGGCAAATATTATACGCAAGGCGACAAGGTGCTGATGCCGCTGGCGATTCAGGTTCAT
CATGCCGTTTGTGATGGCTTCCATGTCGGCAGAATGCTTAATGAATTACAACAGTACTGCGATGAGTGGC
AGGGCGGGGCGTAATCTAGAGGATCCGGCTTACTAAAAGCCAGATAACAGTATGCGTATTTGCGCGCTGA
TTTTTGCGGTATAAGAATATATACTGATATGTATACCCGAAGTATGTCAAAAAGAGGTATGCTATGAAGC
AGCGTATTACAGTGACAGTTGACAGCGACAGCTATCAGTTGCTCAAGGCATATATGATGTCAATATCTCC
GGTCTGGTAAGCACAACCATGCAGAATGAAGCCCGTCGTCTGCGTGCCGAACGCTGGAAAGCGGAAAATC
AGGAAGGGATGGCTGAGGTCGCCCGGTTTATTGAAATGAACGGCTCTTTTGCTGACGAGAACAGGGGCTG
GTGAAATGCAGTTTAAGGTTTACACCTATAAAAGAGAGAGCCGTTATCGTCTGTTTGTGGATGTACAGAG
TGATATTATTGACACGCCCGGGCGACGGATGGTGATCCCCCTGGCCAGTGCACGTCTGCTGTCAGATAAA
GTCCCCCGTGAACTTTACCCGGTGGTGCATATCGGGGATGAAAGCTGGCGCATGATGACCACCGATATGG
CCAGTGTGCCGGTTTCCGTTATCGGGGAAGAAGTGGCTGATCTCAGCCACCGCGAAAATGACATCAAAAA
CGCCATTAACCTGATGTTCTGGGGAATATAAATGTCAGGCTCCCTTATACACAGCCAGTCTGCAGGTCGA
CGGTCTCACCGCTGAGTTGTCTTCTCTGGTTTAAACTATCAGTGTTTGACAGGATATATTGGCGGGTAAA
CCTAAGAGAAAAGAGCGTTTATTAGAATAATCGGATATTTAAAAGGGCGTGAAAAGGTTTATCCGTTCGT
CCATTTGTATGTGCCAACCACAGGAACCGTAAAAAGGCCGCGTTGCTGGCGTTTTTCCATAGGCTCCGCC
CCCCTGACGAGCATCACAAAAATCGACGCTCAAGTCAGAGGTGGCGAAACCCGACAGGACTATAAAGATA
CCAGGCGTTTCCCCCTGGAAGCTCCCTCGTGCGCTCTCCTGTTCCGACCCTGCCGCTTACCGGATACCTG
TCCGCCTTTCTCCCTTCGGGAAGCGTGGCGCTTTCTCATAGCTCACGCTGTAGGTATCTCAGTTCGGTGT
AGGTCGTTCGCTCCAAGCTGGGCTGTGTGCACGAACCCCCCGTTCAGCCCGACCGCTGCGCCTTATCCGG
TAACTATCGTCTTGAGTCCAACCCGGTAAGACACGACTTATCGCCACTGGCAGCAGCCACTGGTAACAGG
ATTAGCAGAGCGAGGTATGTAGGCGGTGCTACAGAGTTCTTGAAGTGGTGGCCTAACTACGGCTACACTA
GAAGGACAGTATTTGGTATCTGCGCTCTGCTGAAGCCAGTTACCTTCGGAAAAAGAGTTGGTAGCTCTTG
ATCCGGCAAACAAACCACCGCTGGTAGCGGTGGTTTTTTTGTTTGCAAGCAGCAGATTACGCGCAGAAAA
AAAGGATCTCAAGAAGATCCTTTGATCTTTTCTACGGGGTCTGACGCTCAGTGGAAC
Features (pLannotate 1.2.2; 16 found; start..end, strand, type, name):
    184..207     +  promoter       Pc promoter (fragment): intI1 (promoter lies within the coding sequence); class 1 integron promoter
    383..439     +  CDS            GmR (fragment): gentamycin acetyltransferase; aacC1; confers resistance to gentamycin
    450..1237    +  CDS            SmR (fragment): aminoglycoside adenylyltransferase (Murphy, 1985); aadA; confers resistance to spectinomycin and streptomycin
   1482..1542    -  rep_origin     oriV (fragment): incP origin of replication
   1748..1942    -  rep_origin     pVS1 oriV: origin of replication for the Pseudomonas plasmid pVS1 (Heeb et al., 2000)
   2008..3081    -  CDS            pVS1 RepA: replication protein from the Pseudomonas plasmid pVS1 (Heeb et al., 2000)
   3510..4139    -  CDS            pVS1 StaA: stability protein from the Pseudomonas plasmid pVS1 (Heeb et al., 2000)
   4403..4427    +  misc_feature   LB T-DNA repeat: left border repeat from nopaline C58 T-DNA
   4515..4624    +  protein_bind   attR1 (fragment): mutant version of attR; recombination site for the Gateway® LR reaction LR Clonase™
   4661..4691    +  promoter       lac UV5 promoter: E. coli lac promoter with an "up" mutation
   4715..4744    +  promoter       cat promoter (fragment): promoter of the E. coli cat gene encoding chloramphenicol acetyltransferase
   4745..5401    +  CDS            cat: CAT_ECOLX - Experimental evidence at protein level: Swiss-Prot protein existence level 1. This enzyme is an effector of chloramphenicol resistance in bacteria. From Escherichia coli. This protein is used as a marker in many commonly used cloning vectors, such as pACYC184.
   5583..5741    +  CDS            ccdA (fragment): CCDA_ECO57 - Also known as H, letA. Experimental evidence at protein level: Swiss-Prot protein existence level 1. Antitoxin component of a type II toxin-antitoxin (TA) system which inhibits the post-segregational killing (PSK) of plasmid-free cells, also referred to as a plasmid addiction system. Binds to and blocks the activity of CcdB; will also remove bound CcdB protein from the CcdB-GyrA complex by forming a CcdA-CcdB complex, a process termed rejuvenation. Functions as a transcriptional corepressor for the ccdAB operon, repression also requires CcdB (By similarity). From Escherichia coli
   5746..6051    +  CDS            ccdB: CcdB, a bacterial toxin that poisons DNA gyrase; ccdB; Plasmids containing the ccdB gene cannot be propagated in standard E. coli strains.
   6137..6161    +  misc_feature   RB T-DNA repeat: right border repeat from nopaline C58 T-DNA
   6284..6872    -  rep_origin     ori: high-copy-number ColE1/pMB1/pBR322/pUC origin of replication
