[The description below was written by a language model from this plasmid's Addgene catalogue record and pLannotate feature annotations shown in this document.]
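Description:
LIIalpha R 4-5 is an empty binary plant expression backbone from a modular type IIS (Golden Gate-style) plasmid assembly kit designed for multigene expression, gene silencing and silencing rescue in plants. It is built on the Xpre-S (pICH50505) backbone and is described by the depositor as an LII/LIV-level acceptor. The roughly 6.9 kb plasmid carries two replication systems. A high-copy ColE1/pUC-type origin supports propagation in E. coli. The pVS1 origin, with its RepA replication protein and StaA stability protein, allows maintenance in Agrobacterium. Backbone selection relies on an aadA aminoglycoside adenylyltransferase gene conferring spectinomycin/streptomycin resistance. The annotated class 1 integron promoter, gentamicin resistance and incP oriV features are only short fragments and are probably remnants rather than functional parts.

Between the nopaline-type left and right T-DNA border repeats there is no plant payload. Instead, the region holds a counter-selectable placeholder cassette made up of a chloramphenicol acetyltransferase gene with its promoter and the gyrase-poisoning toxin gene ccdB, along with a partial attR1 site and a ccdA fragment that likely came with the cassette's source. According to the depositor, this cassette was inserted by Esp3I cut-ligation and is flanked by type IIS fusion sites. During assembly, incoming modules replace it, and in standard E. coli strains the loss of ccdB selects against unmodified vector. The uncut backbone must therefore be grown in a ccdB-tolerant strain such as DB3.1 under chloramphenicol and spectinomycin. The "R 4-5" in the name presumably indicates orientation and position within the kit's assembly scheme, but the record does not define it. No promoter, terminator or plant selection marker is annotated within the T-DNA, so these would be supplied by the inserted modules.
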