Addgene plasmid #54353: LIIalpha R 4-5
Purpose: (Empty Backbone)
Depositing lab: Martin Parniske. Depositing organization: Ludwig-Maximilians-Universitaet Muenchen (LMU). Publication: A modular plasmid assembly kit for multigene expression, gene silencing and silencing rescue in plants. Binder A, Lambert J, Morbitzer R, Popp C, Ott T, Lahaye T, Parniske M. PLoS One. 2014 Feb 13;9(2):e88218. doi: 10.1371/journal.pone.0088218. eCollection 2014. PubMed 24551083.
Backbone
  Vector backbone: Xpre-S (pICH50505)
  Backbone manufacturer: Icon Genetics
  Vector type: plant expression
Growth in bacteria
  Bacterial resistance: Chloramphenicol and Spectinomycin, 25 & 50 μg/mL
  Growth temperature: 37°C
  Growth strain: DB3.1
  Copy number: High Copy
Gene/Insert
  Gene/Insert name: None
Terms and licenses: Academic/Nonprofit Terms; Industry Terms: Not Available to Industry
Depositor comments: binary expression vector. LII/LIV backbone. ccdB cassettes (ccdB and chloramphenicol resistance gene) were added between the borders by Esp3I cut-ligation, flanked by appropriate type IIS fusion sites
How to cite: LIIalpha R 4-5 was a gift from Martin Parniske (Addgene plasmid # 54353 ; http://n2t.net/addgene:54353 ; RRID:Addgene_54353)
