>Addgene plasmid #54353 | LIIalpha R 4-5 | addgene partial sequence | sequence record 99934 | RB-F1 5'-ggataaaccttttcacgccc-3'
GCCAGATAACAGTATGCGTATTTGCGCGCTGATTTTTGCGGTATAAGAATATATACTGATATGTATACCC
GAAGTATGTCAAAAAGAGGTATGCTATGAAGCAGCGTATTACAGTGACAGTTGACAGCGACAGCTATCAG
TTGCTCAAGGCATATATGATGTCAATATCTCCGGTCTGGTAAGCACAACCATGCAGAATGAAGCCCGTCG
TCTGCGTGCCGAACGCTGGAAAGCGGAAAATCAGGAAGGGATGGCTGAGGTCGCCCGGTTTATTGAAATG
AACGGCTCTTTTGCTGACGAGAACAGGGGCTGGTGAAATGCAGTTTAAGGTTTACACCTATAAAAGAGAG
AGCCGTTATCGTCTGTTTGTGGATGTACAGAGTGATATTATTGACACGCCCGGGCGACGGATGGTGATCC
CCCTGGCCAGTGCACGTCTGCTGTCAGATAAAGTCCCCCGTGAACTTTACCCGGTGGTGCATATCGGGGA
TGAAAGCTGGCGCATGATGACCACCGATATGGCCAGTGTGCCGGTTTCCGTTATCGGGGAAGAAGTGGCT
GATCTCAGCCACCGCGAAAATGACATCAAAAACGCCATTAACCTGATGTTCTGGGGAATATAAATGTCAG
GCTCCCTTATACACAGCCAGTCTGCAGGTCGACGGTCTCACCGCTGAGTTGTCTTCTCTGGTTTAAACTA
TCAGTGTTTGACAGGATATATTGGCGGGTAAACCTAAGAGAAAAGAGCG
