>Addgene plasmid #54353 | LIIalpha R 4-5 | addgene partial sequence | sequence record 99935 | LB-F1 5'-gtggtgtaaacaaattgacgc-3'
AATGTACTGGGGGTGATTACGGAAGACAATGTCGACATGAGACCAAAGCTGAACGAGAAACGTAAAATGA
TATAAATATCAATATATTAAATTAGATTTTGCATAAAAAACAGACTACATAATACTGTAAAACACAACAT
ATCCAGTCACTATGGCGGCCCCTCGAGGGGCCGCATTAGGCACCCCAGGCTTTACACTTTATGCTTCCGG
CTCGTATAATGTGTGGATTTTGAGTTAGGATCCGTCGAGATTTTCAGGAGCTAAGGAAGCTAAAATGGAG
AAAAAAATCACTGGATATACCACCGTTGATATATCCCAATGGCATCGTAAAGAACATTTTGAGGCATTTC
AGTCAGTTGCTCAATGTACCTATAACCAGACCGTTCAGCTGGATATTACGGCCTTTTTAAAGACCGTAAA
GAAAAATAAGCACAAGTTTTATCCGGCCTTTATTCACATTCTTGCCCGCCTGATGAATGCTCATCCGGAA
TTCCGTATGGCAATGAAAGACGGTGAGCTGGTGATATGGGATAGTGTTCACCCTTGTTACACCGTTTTCC
ATGAGCAAACTGAAACGTTTTCATCGCTCTGGAGTGAATACCACGACGATTTCCGGCAGTTTCTACACAT
ATATTCGCAAGATGTGGCGTGTTACGG
